Addgene plasmid #105277: YIplac211-yoHaloTag-TLG1
Purpose: Plasmid for pop-in/pop-out replacement of Tlg1 with yoHaloTag-Tlg1.
Depositing lab: Benjamin Glick. Depositing organization: University of Chicago. Publication: Budding Yeast Has a Minimal Endomembrane System. Day KJ, Casler JC, Glick BS. Dev Cell. 2018 Jan 8;44(1):56-72.e4. doi: 10.1016/j.devcel.2017.12.014. Epub 2018 Jan 8. PubMed 29316441.
Backbone
  Vector backbone: YIplac211
  Backbone size w/o insert (bp): 3797
  Total vector size (bp): 6122
  Vector type: Yeast Expression
  Selectable markers: URA3
Growth in bacteria
  Bacterial resistance: Ampicillin, 100 μg/mL
  Growth temperature: 37°C
  Growth strain: DH5alpha
  Copy number: Unknown
Gene/Insert
  Gene/Insert name: Tlg1
  Species: S. cerevisiae (budding yeast)
  Mutation: HaloTag has yeast optimized codons
  Entrez Gene: TLG1 (a.k.a. YDR468C)
  Tag / fusion protein: yoHaloTag (N terminal on insert)
  Cloning method: Restriction Enzyme; 5′ cloning site SphI (not destroyed); 3′ cloning site EcoRI (not destroyed)
  Sequencing primers: 5′ M13 REVERSE; 3′ M13 FORWARD
Resource information
  A portion of this plasmid was derived from a plasmid made by: Original HaloTag from Promega
Terms and licenses: Academic/Nonprofit Terms; Industry Terms: Not Available to Industry
How to cite: YIplac211-yoHaloTag-TLG1 was a gift from Benjamin Glick (Addgene plasmid # 105277 ; http://n2t.net/addgene:105277 ; RRID:Addgene_105277)
