[The description below was written by a language model from this plasmid's Addgene catalogue record and pLannotate feature annotations shown in this document.]
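Description:
YIplac211-yoHaloTag-TLG1 is a yeast integrating plasmid of about 6.1 kb, built on the YIplac211 backbone and designed to replace the chromosomal TLG1 gene of Saccharomyces cerevisiae with an N-terminally HaloTagged version. As an integrative vector it has no annotated yeast replication origin or centromere, so it persists in yeast only after recombining into the genome. In E. coli it is propagated through a ColE1/pUC-type origin and selected with ampicillin via the β-lactamase gene. The URA3 marker, with its own promoter, allows selection of integrants on medium lacking uracil and can be counterselected with 5-fluoroorotic acid. Remnants of the lac promoter/operator and lacZα regions flank the cloning site.

The insert, cloned between SphI and EcoRI, contains a yeast codon-optimized HaloTag (annotated as the dhaA haloalkane dehalogenase from which HaloTag is derived) fused upstream of the TLG1 coding sequence, which encodes a Qc-type SNARE involved in endosome-to-late-Golgi traffic. The fusion is surrounded by native genomic sequence, as indicated by fragments of the neighbouring SDC1, YDR467C and PKH3 genes. No heterologous promoter is annotated, so expression presumably depends on the TLG1 upstream region carried in the insert, although the record does not state this.

These flanks provide the homology for the pop-in/pop-out strategy. The plasmid first integrates at the TLG1 locus under URA3 selection, creating a duplication. 5-FOA counterselection then recovers cells that have excised the vector by a second recombination, some of which retain only the tagged allele. The resulting strain expresses yoHaloTag-Tlg1 from the endogenous locus and can be labelled with fluorescent HaloTag ligands, for example to image endomembrane compartments.
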