Features (pLannotate 1.2.2; 17 found; start..end, strand, type, name):
      1..93      +  CDS            lacI (fragment): lac repressor; lacI; The lac repressor binds to the lac operator to inhibit transcription in E. coli. This inhibition can be relieved by adding lactose or isopropyl-β-D-thiogalactopyranoside (IPTG).
    106..127     +  protein_bind   CAP binding site: CAP binding activates transcription in the presence of cAMP. E. coli catabolite activator protein
    142..172     +  promoter       lac promoter: promoter for the E. coli lac operon
    180..196     +  protein_bind   lac operator: The lac repressor binds to the lac operator to inhibit transcription in E. coli. This inhibition can be relieved by adding lactose or isopropyl-β-D-thiogalactopyranoside (IPTG). lac repressor encoded by lacI
    245..349     -  CDS            SDC1 (fragment): SDC1_YEAST - Also known as CPS25, SAF19. Experimental evidence at protein level: Swiss-Prot protein existence level 1. The COMPASS (Set1C) complex specifically mono-, di- and trimethylates histone H3 to form H3K4me1/2/3, which subsequently activates gene expression by regulating transcription elongation and plays a role in telomere length maintenance. From Saccharomyces cerevisiae (strain ATCC 204508 / S288c) (Baker's yeast).
    670..1548    +  CDS            dhaA: DHAA_PSEPV - Experimental evidence at protein level: Swiss-Prot protein existence level 1. Catalyzes hydrolytic cleavage of carbon-halogen bonds in halogenated aliphatic compounds, leading to the formation of the corresponding primary alcohols, halide ions and protons. Has a broad substrate specificity, as it is able to dehalogenate mono- and di- chlorinated and brominated alkanes (up to at least C10), and the two isomers of 1,3-dichloropropene to 3-chloroallyl alcohol; the highest activity was found with 1,2-dibromoethane, while no activity was observed with the analog 1,2-dichloroethane. Fro
   1561..2226    +  CDS            TLG1: TLG1_YEAST - Experimental evidence at protein level: Swiss-Prot protein existence level 1. SNARE protein (of Qc type) involved in membrane fusion probably in retrograde traffic of cytosolic double-membrane vesicles derived from both, early and possibly late endosomes/PVC (prevacuolar compartment) back to the trans-Golgi network (TGN or late Golgi). It has been reported to function both as a (target membrane) t-SNARE and as a (vesicle) v-SNARE. Upon vesicle tethering to the target membrane, which requires additional proteins, a SNARE-pin is formed. This is a very stable 4 parallel alpha-helical
   2346..2453    +  CDS            YD467_YEAST (fragment): Protein uncertain: Swiss-Prot protein existence level 5. From Saccharomyces cerevisiae (strain ATCC 204508 / S288c) (Baker's yeast).
   2442..2615    -  CDS            PKH3 (fragment): PKH3_YEAST - Experimental evidence at protein level: Swiss-Prot protein existence level 1. Serine/threonine-protein kinase which may phosphorylate the same targets substrates as PKH1 and PKH2, 2 upstream activators of PKC1. From Saccharomyces cerevisiae (strain ATCC 204508 / S288c) (Baker's yeast).
   2612..2769    +  CDS            lacZα (fragment): LacZα fragment of β-galactosidase; lacZ fragment
   2775..2874    -  misc_feature   bom (fragment): basis of mobility region from pBR322
   2976..3011    -  CDS            rop (fragment): Rop protein, which maintains plasmids at low copy number; rop
   3100..3903    -  CDS            URA3: orotidine-5'-phosphate decarboxylase, required for uracil biosynthesis; S. cerevisiae URA3; yeast auxotrophic marker, counterselectable with 5-fluoroorotic acid (5-FOA)
   3904..4119    -  promoter       URA3 promoter: S. cerevisiae URA3
   4212..4316    +  promoter       AmpR promoter: bla
   4317..5177    +  CDS            AmpR: β-lactamase; bla; confers resistance to ampicillin, carbenicillin, and related antibiotics
   5348..5936    +  rep_origin     ori: high-copy-number ColE1/pMB1/pBR322/pUC origin of replication
>Addgene plasmid #105277 | YIplac211-yoHaloTag-TLG1 | addgene full sequence | sequence record 202561 | Addgene NGS Result
GCGCCCAATACGCAAACCGCCTCTCCCCGCGCGTTGGCCGATTCATTAATGCAGCTGGCACGACAGGTTT
CCCGACTGGAAAGCGGGCAGTGAGCGCAACGCAATTAATGTGAGTTAGCTCACTCATTAGGCACCCCAGG
CTTTACACTTTATGCTTCCGGCTCGTATGTTGTGTGGAATTGTGAGCGGATAACAATTTCACACAGGAAA
CAGCTATGACCATGATTACGCCAAGCTTGCATGCTTCGCGTTGAATTTGCTCCATTGGAATATCAGCATT
ACTTGAAGTATCCTCTACCATAGGAACCGTAACTTCATTATGTTGGGGACTATTCTCACTTTCATTCATT
GTATAGGTTTCCCTAATTCTCTTAAGAGAACCTGCTTATGAAGGCTTTTTTTTGTTTGGATCACCATCTG
TTTTTCTTTTTTTATCGAGTTTTTAATTATCCACGAGATATTCGAACCTACGACATAAAGTAGTAAATAT
CAGAAGATAGGACAATTCGAAGCACACAACACAGAACATATACTAAAATTATATTTGCTGTCTTTCTGAC
AAGGTTTGTGAACATTTTAATTTCTACGTTTTCCCTGTAACTGAAGTAAACGTGAAAGACGTTTAACTGT
AAAATTGTATTGCTAAGATCCTTTCTTTAACAAATGAACATGGCTGAAATCGGTACAGGTTTTCCTTTTG
ACCCACACTATGTCGAAGTATTAGGTGAAAGAATGCACTATGTTGATGTCGGTCCTAGAGATGGTACTCC
AGTTTTGTTTTTACATGGTAACCCAACATCTTCATACGTTTGGAGAAACATCATCCCACATGTTGCACCA
ACTCATAGATGTATTGCTCCAGATTTGATTGGTATGGGTAAATCTGATAAGCCAGATTTGGGTTATTTCT
TTGATGATCATGTTAGATTCATGGATGCTTTTATTGAAGCATTGGGTTTGGAAGAAGTTGTTTTGGTTAT
TCATGATTGGGGTTCAGCATTAGGTTTTCATTGGGCTAAGAGAAACCCAGAAAGAGTTAAGGGTATCGCT
TTTATGGAATTCATTAGACCAATTCCAACTTGGGATGAATGGCCAGAATTCGCAAGAGAAACATTCCAAG
CTTTTAGAACTACAGATGTTGGTAGAAAGTTGATCATCGATCAAAACGTTTTTATTGAAGGTACTTTGCC
AATGGGTGTTGTTAGACCATTAACAGAAGTTGAAATGGATCATTACAGAGAACCATTTTTAAACCCAGTT
GATAGAGAACCATTGTGGAGATTTCCAAATGAATTACCAATTGCTGGTGAACCAGCAAACATCGTTGCTT
TGGTTGAAGAATACATGGATTGGTTACATCAATCTCCAGTTCCAAAGTTGTTATTTTGGGGTACACCAGG
TGTTTTGATTCCACCAGCAGAAGCTGCAAGATTGGCTAAGTCATTGCCAAACTGTAAGGCTGTTGATATT
GGTCCAGGTTTAAATTTGTTACAAGAAGATAATCCAGACTTAATAGGTTCCGAAATCGCCAGATGGTTAT
CAACTTTAGAAATCAGTGGTAACAGTGAAGATCCGTTTCAACAAGTTGTTAAGGACACCAAGGAGCAATT
GAACCGCATAAACAATTACATAACTCGTCACAATACTGCTGGTGATGACGATCAAGAGGAGGAAATACAA
GATATTTTAAAGGATGTTGAGGAAACAATAGTTGATTTGGACAGAAGCATAATCGTAATGAAAAGGGATG
AAAACGAAGACGTGAGTGGTAGGGAAGCACAAGTTAAAAATATAAAACAGCAACTTGATGCTCTGAAGTT
GCGTTTTGATCGAAGAATACAGGAATCTACTCAAACAACTATTCCTCTAGAAGAGACGGTGGAAAATTCA
ACACTTAACACCAGCATGGCTGAGAACAATGATGGTGGTATGTCCAATCCGTTTCAGGAACAAATGTTAA
GAGAACAAGATGTTCATTTAGATGGTATTCACAAGACAATGCAAAATTTGCATATTCAAGCTCAAACAAT
GGGGGATGAATTAGAGAACCAGGGACAATTGTTGGATAATATGGACGAGGGTATGGACGGTGTTGTAAAT
AAGCTGGCTAGAGGTCGTAGGCAATTGGAATGGGTCTACGAAAAAAATAAAGAAAAATACGACGATTGTT
GTATAGGACTTCTTATTGTCGTCTTGATAGTTTTATTAGTTTTGGCATTCATTGCTTGAAAAATACAATG
CACTAATGCCGAAGAGCTTCAATCGAAGATATACTGGGCATATATAAAATACATGCATTCTGAATACATA
AGTGATACGGATATTAATGCTACAAGGGTTTGGATATGATTTATATGTTGGTTTTTCTGGATCGTCAACA
ACTCGTGCATATTTTTTTGTTTCGAAGTAGAGGAACCACAAATATTATTAAAGCGTGTTATTTTTTTTTT
CTTACTCTTCTGTAAACTTCTAAATGCTGCTGAGGCACCCCTACTAGCAATTTCCCTATCAAAGTTTGTT
TGGCTGTTATTAAGGGTATGTAAGACCTCGTATCTGCTGCTACTGATCACCATGTTAGAAGGAGCAGAAT
ACTTTTCTCTCGTAGTTGGGAATTCACTGGCCGTCGTTTTACAACGTCGTGACTGGGAAAACCCTGGCGT
TACCCAACTTAATCGCCTTGCAGCACATCCCCCTTTCGCCAGCTGGCGTAATAGCGAAGAGGCCCGCACC
GATCGCCCTTCCCAACAGTTGCGCAGCCTGAATGGCGAATGGCGCCTGATGCGGTATTTTCTCCTTACGC
ATCTGTGCGGTATTTCACACCGCATATGGTGCACTCTCAGTACAATCTGCTCTGATGCCGCATAGTTAAG
CCAGCCCCGACACCCGCCAACACCCGCTGACGCGCCCTGACGGGCTTGTCTGCTCCCGGCATCCGCTTAC
AGACAAGCTGTGACCGTCTCCGGGAGCTGCATGTGTCAGAGGTTTTCACCGTCATCACCGAAACGCGCGA
GACGAAAGGGCGGGTAATAACTGATATAATTAAATTGAAGCTCTAATTTGTGAGTTTAGTATACATGCAT
TTACTTATAATACAGTTTTTTAGTTTTGCTGGCCGCATCTTCTCAAATATGCTTCCCAGCCTGCTTTTCT
GTAACGTTCACCCTCTACCTTAGCATCCCTTCCCTTTGCAAATAGTCCTCTTCCAACAATAATAATGTCA
GATCCTGTAGAGACCACATCATCCACGGTTCTATACTGTTGACCCAATGCGTCTCCCTTGTCATCTAAAC
CCACACCGGGTGTCATAATCAACCAATCGTAACCTTCATCTCTTCCACCCATGTCTCTTTGAGCAATAAA
GCCGATAACAAAATCTTTGTCGCTCTTCGCAATGTCAACAGTACCCTTAGTATATTCTCCAGTAGATAGG
GAGCCCTTGCATGACAATTCTGCTAACATCAAAAGGCCTCTAGGTTCCTTTGTTACTTCTTCTGCCGCCT
GCTTCAAACCGCTAACAATACCTGGGCCCACCACACCGTGTGCATTCGTAATGTCTGCCCATTCTGCTAT
TCTGTATACACCCGCAGAGTACTGCAATTTGACTGTATTACCAATGTCAGCAAATTTTCTGTCTTCGAAG
AGTAAAAAATTGTACTTGGCGGATAATGCCTTTAGCGGCTTAACTGTGCCCTCCATCGAAAAATCAGTCA
AGATATCCACATGTGTTTTTAGTAAACAAATTTTGGGACCTAATGCTTCAACTAACTCCAGTAATTCCTT
GGTGGTACGAACATCCAATGAAGCACACAAGTTTGTTTGCTTTTCGTGCATGATATTAAATAGCTTGGCA
GCAACAGGACTAGGATGAGTAGCAGCACGTTCCTTATATGTAGCTTTCGACATGATTTATCTTCGTTTCC
TGCATGTTTTTGTTCTGTGCAGTTGGGTTAAGAATACTGGGCAATTTCATGTTTCTTCAACACTACATAT
GCGTATATATACCAATCTAAGTCTGTGCTCCTTCCTTCGTTCTTCCTTCTGTTCGGAGATTACCGAATCA
AAAAAATTTCAAGGAAACCGAAATCAAAAAAAAGAATAAAAAAAAAATGATGAATTGAAAAGCTGGCCTC
GTGATACGCCTATTTTTATAGGTTAATGTCATGATAATAATGGTTTCTTAGACGTCAGGTGGCACTTTTC
GGGGAAATGTGCGCGGAACCCCTATTTGTTTATTTTTCTAAATACATTCAAATATGTATCCGCTCATGAG
ACAATAACCCTGATAAATGCTTCAATAATATTGAAAAAGGAAGAGTATGAGTATTCAACATTTCCGTGTC
GCCCTTATTCCCTTTTTTGCGGCATTTTGCCTTCCTGTTTTTGCTCACCCAGAAACGCTGGTGAAAGTAA
AAGATGCTGAAGATCAGTTGGGTGCACGAGTGGGTTACATCGAACTGGATCTCAACAGCGGTAAGATCCT
TGAGAGTTTTCGCCCCGAAGAACGTTTTCCAATGATGAGCACTTTTAAAGTTCTGCTATGTGGCGCGGTA
TTATCCCGTATTGACGCCGGGCAAGAGCAACTCGGTCGCCGCATACACTATTCTCAGAATGACTTGGTTG
AGTACTCACCAGTCACAGAAAAGCATCTTACGGATGGCATGACAGTAAGAGAATTATGCAGTGCTGCCAT
AACCATGAGTGATAACACTGCGGCCAACTTACTTCTGACAACGATCGGAGGACCGAAGGAGCTAACCGCT
TTTTTGCACAACATGGGGGATCATGTAACTCGCCTTGATCGTTGGGAACCGGAGCTGAATGAAGCCATAC
CAAACGACGAGCGTGACACCACGATGCCTGTAGCAATGGCAACAACGTTGCGCAAACTATTAACTGGCGA
ACTACTTACTCTAGCTTCCCGGCAACAATTAATAGACTGGATGGAGGCGGATAAAGTTGCAGGACCACTT
CTGCGCTCGGCCCTTCCGGCTGGCTGGTTTATTGCTGATAAATCTGGAGCCGGTGAGCGTGGGTCTCGCG
GTATCATTGCAGCACTGGGGCCAGATGGTAAGCCCTCCCGTATCGTAGTTATCTACACGACGGGGAGTCA
GGCAACTATGGATGAACGAAATAGACAGATCGCTGAGATAGGTGCCTCACTGATTAAGCATTGGTAACTG
TCAGACCAAGTTTACTCATATATACTTTAGATTGATTTAAAACTTCATTTTTAATTTAAAAGGATCTAGG
TGAAGATCCTTTTTGATAATCTCATGACCAAAATCCCTTAACGTGAGTTTTCGTTCCACTGAGCGTCAGA
CCCCGTAGAAAAGATCAAAGGATCTTCTTGAGATCCTTTTTTTCTGCGCGTAATCTGCTGCTTGCAAACA
AAAAAACCACCGCTACCAGCGGTGGTTTGTTTGCCGGATCAAGAGCTACCAACTCTTTTTCCGAAGGTAA
CTGGCTTCAGCAGAGCGCAGATACCAAATACTGTTCTTCTAGTGTAGCCGTAGTTAGGCCACCACTTCAA
GAACTCTGTAGCACCGCCTACATACCTCGCTCTGCTAATCCTGTTACCAGTGGCTGCTGCCAGTGGCGAT
AAGTCGTGTCTTACCGGGTTGGACTCAAGACGATAGTTACCGGATAAGGCGCAGCGGTCGGGCTGAACGG
GGGGTTCGTGCACACAGCCCAGCTTGGAGCGAACGACCTACACCGAACTGAGATACCTACAGCGTGAGCT
ATGAGAAAGCGCCACGCTTCCCGAAGGGAGAAAGGCGGACAGGTATCCGGTAAGCGGCAGGGTCGGAACA
GGAGAGCGCACGAGGGAGCTTCCAGGGGGAAACGCCTGGTATCTTTATAGTCCTGTCGGGTTTCGCCACC
TCTGACTTGAGCGTCGATTTTTGTGATGCTCGTCAGGGGGGCGGAGCCTATGGAAAAACGCCAGCAACGC
GGCCTTTTTACGGTTCCTGGCCTTTTGCTGGCCTTTTGCTCACATGTTCTTTCCTGCGTTATCCCCTGAT
TCTGTGGATAACCGTATTACCGCCTTTGAGTGAGCTGATACCGCTCGCCGCAGCCGAACGACCGAGCGCA
GCGAGTCAGTGAGCGAGGAAGCGGAAGA
